>Addgene plasmid #163071 | pMOS030E: Entry vector for: ratiometric pHluorin (endoplasmic reticulum) | addgene full sequence | sequence record 325096 | Addgene NGS Result
CTTTCCTGCGTTATCCCCTGATTCTGTGGATAACCGTATTACCGCCTTTGAGTGAGCTGATACCGCTCGC
CGCAGCCGAACGACCGAGCGCAGCGAGTCAGTGAGCGAGGAAGCGGAAGAGCGCCCAATACGCAAACCGC
CTCTCCCCGCGCGTTGGCCGATTCATTAATGCAGCTGGCACGACAGGTTTCCCGACTGGAAAGCGGGCAG
TGAGCGCAACGCAATTAATACGCGTACCGCTAGCCAGGAAGAGTTTGTAGAAACGCAAAAAGGCCATCCG
TCAGGATGGCCTTCTGCTTAGTTTGATGCCTGGCAGTTTATGGCGGGCGTCCTGCCCGCCACCCTCCGGG
CCGTTGCTTCACAACGTTCAAATCCGCTCCCGGCGGATTTGTCCTACTCAGGAGAGCGTTCACCGACAAA
CAACAGATAAAACGAAAGGCCCAGTCTTCCGACTGAGCCTTTCGTTTTATTTGATGCCTGGCAGTTCCCT
ACTCTCGCGTTAACGCTAGCATGGATGTTTTCCCAGTCACGACGTTGTAAAACGACGGCCAGTCTTAAGC
TCGGGCCCCAAATAATGATTTTATTTTGACTGATAGTGACCTGTTCGTTGCAACAAATTGATGAGCAATG
CTTTTTTATAATGCCAACTTTGTACAAAAAAGCAGGCTACCATGCTGCTATCCGTGCCGTTGCTGCTCGG
CCTCCTCGGCCTGGCCGCTGCAATGAGTAAAGGAGAAGAACTTTTCACTGGAGTTGTCCCAATTCTTGTT
GAATTAGATGGTGATGTTAATGGGCACAAATTTTCTGTCAGTGGAGAGGGTGAAGGTGATGCAACATACG
GAAAACTTACCCTTAAATTTATTTGCACTACTGGAAAACTACCTGTTCCATGGCCAACACTTGTCACTAC
TTTCTCTTATGGTGTTCAATGCTTTTCAAGATACCCAGATCATATGAAACGGCATGACTTTTTCAAGAGT
GCCATGCCCGAAGGTTATGTACAGGAAAGAACTATATTTTTCAAAGATGACGGGAACTACAAGACACGTG
CTGAAGTCAAGTTTGAAGGTGATACCCTTGTTAATAGAATCGAGTTAAAAGGTATTGATTTTAAAGATGA
TGGAAACATTCTTGGACACAAATTGGAATACAACTATAACGAGCACTTGGTGTACATCATGGCAGACAAA
CAAAAGAATGGTACCAAAGCTATCTTTCAAGTTCACCACAACATTGAAGATGGAGGCGTTCAACTAGCAG
ACCATTATCAACAAAATACTCCAATTGGCGATGGCCCTGTCCTTTTACCAGACAACCATTACCTGCACAC
ACAATCTGCCCTTTCGAAAGATCCCAACGAAAAGAGAGACCACATGGTCCTTCTTGAGTTTGTAACAGCT
GCTGGGATTACACATGGCATGGATGAACTATACAAAAAGGACGAGCTGTAAACCCAGCTTTCTTGTACAA
AGTTGGCATTATAAGAAAGCATTGCTTATCAATTTGTTGCAACGAACAGGTCACTATCAGTCAAAATAAA
ATCATTATTTGCCATCCAGCTGATATCCCCTATAGTGAGTCGTATTACATGGTCATAGCTGTTTCCTGGC
AGCTCTGGCCCGTGTCTCAAAATCTCTGATGTTACATTGCACAAGATAAAAATATATCATCATGAACAAT
AAAACTGTCTGCTTACATAAACAGTAATACAAGGGGTGTTATGAGCCATATTCAACGGGAAACGTCGAGG
CCGCGATTAAATTCCAACATGGATGCTGATTTATATGGGTATAAATGGGCTCGCGATAATGTCGGGCAAT
CAGGTGCGACAATCTATCGCTTGTATGGGAAGCCCGATGCGCCAGAGTTGTTTCTGAAACATGGCAAAGG
TAGCGTTGCCAATGATGTTACAGATGAGATGGTCAGACTAAACTGGCTGACGGAATTTATGCCTCTTCCG
ACCATCAAGCATTTTATCCGTACTCCTGATGATGCATGGTTACTCACCACTGCGATCCCCGGAAAAACAG
CATTCCAGGTATTAGAAGAATATCCTGATTCAGGTGAAAATATTGTTGATGCGCTGGCAGTGTTCCTGCG
CCGGTTGCATTCGATTCCTGTTTGTAATTGTCCTTTTAACAGCGATCGCGTATTTCGTCTCGCTCAGGCG
CAATCACGAATGAATAACGGTTTGGTTGATGCGAGTGATTTTGATGACGAGCGTAATGGCTGGCCTGTTG
AACAAGTCTGGAAAGAAATGCATAAACTTTTGCCATTCTCACCGGATTCAGTCGTCACTCATGGTGATTT
CTCACTTGATAACCTTATTTTTGACGAGGGGAAATTAATAGGTTGTATTGATGTTGGACGAGTCGGAATC
GCAGACCGATACCAGGATCTTGCCATCCTATGGAACTGCCTCGGTGAGTTTTCTCCTTCATTACAGAAAC
GGCTTTTTCAAAAATATGGTATTGATAATCCTGATATGAATAAATTGCAGTTTCATTTGATGCTCGATGA
GTTTTTCTAATCAGAATTGGTTAATTGGTTGTAACACTGGCAGAGCATTACGCTGACTTGACGGGACGGC
GCAAGCTCATGACCAAAATCCCTTAACGTGAGTTACGCGTCGTTCCACTGAGCGTCAGACCCCGTAGAAA
AGATCAAAGGATCTTCTTGAGATCCTTTTTTTCTGCGCGTAATCTGCTGCTTGCAAACAAAAAAACCACC
GCTACCAGCGGTGGTTTGTTTGCCGGATCAAGAGCTACCAACTCTTTTTCCGAAGGTAACTGGCTTCAGC
AGAGCGCAGATACCAAATACTGTTCTTCTAGTGTAGCCGTAGTTAGGCCACCACTTCAAGAACTCTGTAG
CACCGCCTACATACCTCGCTCTGCTAATCCTGTTACCAGTGGCTGCTGCCAGTGGCGATAAGTCGTGTCT
TACCGGGTTGGACTCAAGACGATAGTTACCGGATAAGGCGCAGCGGTCGGGCTGAACGGGGGGTTCGTGC
ACACAGCCCAGCTTGGAGCGAACGACCTACACCGAACTGAGATACCTACAGCGTGAGCTATGAGAAAGCG
CCACGCTTCCCGAAGGGAGAAAGGCGGACAGGTATCCGGTAAGCGGCAGGGTCGGAACAGGAGAGCGCAC
GAGGGAGCTTCCAGGGGGAAACGCCTGGTATCTTTATAGTCCTGTCGGGTTTCGCCACCTCTGACTTGAG
CGTCGATTTTTGTGATGCTCGTCAGGGGGGCGGAGCCTATGGAAAAACGCCAGCAACGCGGCCTTTTTAC
GGTTCCTGGCCTTTTGCTGGCCTTTTGCTCACATGTT
Features (pLannotate 1.2.2; 10 found; start..end, strand, type, name):
    121..213     +  CDS            lacI (fragment): lac repressor; lacI; The lac repressor binds to the lac operator to inhibit transcription in E. coli. This inhibition can be relieved by adding lactose or isopropyl-β-D-thiogalactopyranoside (IPTG).
    268..295     -  terminator     rrnB T2 terminator: transcription terminator T2 from the E. coli rrnB gene
    427..470     +  terminator     rrnB T1 terminator: Escherichia coli rrnB; transcription terminator T1 from the E. coli rrnB gene
    517..553     -  CDS            lacZα (fragment): LacZα fragment of β-galactosidase; lacZ fragment
    569..668     +  protein_bind   attL1: mutant version of attL; recombination site for the Gateway® LR reaction LR Clonase™
    723..1436    +  CDS            ratiometric pHluorin: pH-sensitive mutant of green fluorescent protein (Miesenböck et al., 1998) responds to a drop in pH with a reversible decrease in excitation at 395 nm and a corresponding increase in excitation at 475 nm
   1452..1551    -  protein_bind   attL2: mutant version of attL; recombination site for the Gateway® LR reaction LR Clonase™
   1569..1587    -  promoter       T7 promoter: promoter for bacteriophage T7 RNA polymerase
   1721..2530    +  CDS            KanR: aminoglycoside phosphotransferase; aph(3')-Ia; confers resistance to kanamycin in bacteria or G418 (Geneticin®) in eukaryotes
   2677..3265    +  rep_origin     ori: high-copy-number ColE1/pMB1/pBR322/pUC origin of replication
