[The description below was written by a language model from this plasmid's Addgene catalogue record and pLannotate feature annotations shown in this document.]
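Description:
pMOS030E is a Gateway entry vector built on a pENTR backbone that carries an endoplasmic reticulum-directed version of ratiometric pHluorin. The sequenced plasmid is about 3.3 kb. It is maintained in E. coli at high copy through a ColE1/pUC-type origin and selected with kanamycin via an aminoglycoside phosphotransferase (KanR) gene. Upstream of the cloning region sit the rrnB T1 and T2 transcription terminators, which in pENTR vectors insulate the insert from read-through transcription coming from the backbone. Short lacI and lacZα fragments and a T7 promoter just outside attL2, pointing back toward the insert, are backbone remnants rather than functional expression elements.

The payload is a synthetic insert of roughly 780 bp flanked by attL1 and attL2 sites. The annotated ratiometric pHluorin coding sequence is a pH-sensitive GFP mutant in which acidification reversibly lowers excitation near 395 nm and raises excitation near 475 nm, so that the ratio of the two excitation bands reports pH independently of sensor concentration. The annotated reading frame accounts for about 714 bp of the insert. The remaining sequence between the att sites presumably includes the ER-targeting and/or retention signals implied by the name, but these are not annotated in the feature table and the record does not describe them. No eukaryotic promoter is present in the plasmid, as expected for an entry clone. The cassette is meant to be moved by an LR Clonase reaction into a destination vector that supplies the promoter and any delivery elements. The construct belongs to a collection of optical sensor plasmids assembled for multiplexed, multimodal recording of cellular physiology, here to monitor ER lumenal pH.
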