Addgene plasmid #163071: pMOS030E: Entry vector for: ratiometric pHluorin (endoplasmic reticulum)
Purpose: Entry vector for: ratiometric pHluorin (endoplasmic reticulum)
Depositing lab: Adam Cohen. Depositing organization: Harvard University. Publication: Multiplexed Optical Sensors in Arrayed Islands of Cells for multimodal recordings of cellular physiology. Werley CA, Boccardo S, Rigamonti A, Hansson EM, Cohen AE. Nat Commun. 2020 Aug 4;11(1):3881. doi: 10.1038/s41467-020-17607-5. PubMed 32753572.
Backbone
  Vector backbone: pENTR
  Backbone size w/o insert (bp): 2586
  Vector type: Gateway entry vector
Growth in bacteria
  Bacterial resistance: Kanamycin, 50 μg/mL
  Growth temperature: 37°C
  Growth strain: DH5alpha
  Copy number: High Copy
Gene/Insert
  Gene/Insert name: ratiometric pHluorin
  Species: Synthetic
  Insert size (bp): 780
  Cloning method: Gateway Cloning
  Sequencing primers: 5′ M13F(-21); 3′ M13R
Resource information
  A portion of this plasmid was derived from a plasmid made by: Gero Miesenboeck
Terms and licenses: Academic/Nonprofit Terms; Industry Terms: Not Available to Industry
Depositor comments: Please see PMID: 9671304 for original reporter gene characterization.
How to cite: pMOS030E: Entry vector for: ratiometric pHluorin (endoplasmic reticulum) was a gift from Adam Cohen (Addgene plasmid # 163071 ; http://n2t.net/addgene:163071 ; RRID:Addgene_163071)
