>Addgene plasmid #163071 | pMOS030E: Entry vector for: ratiometric pHluorin (endoplasmic reticulum) | depositor partial sequence | sequence record 315878 | CalreticulinTS-ratiometric pHluorin-KDEL
ATGCTGCTATCCGTGCCGTTGCTGCTCGGCCTCCTCGGCCTGGCCGCTGCAATGAGTAAAGGAGAAGAAC
TTTTCACTGGAGTTGTCCCAATTCTTGTTGAATTAGATGGTGATGTTAATGGGCACAAATTTTCTGTCAG
TGGAGAGGGTGAAGGTGATGCAACATACGGAAAACTTACCCTTAAATTTATTTGCACTACTGGAAAACTA
CCTGTTCCATGGCCAACACTTGTCACTACTTTCTCTTATGGTGTTCAATGCTTTTCAAGATACCCAGATC
ATATGAAACGGCATGACTTTTTCAAGAGTGCCATGCCCGAAGGTTATGTACAGGAAAGAACTATATTTTT
CAAAGATGACGGGAACTACAAGACACGTGCTGAAGTCAAGTTTGAAGGTGATACCCTTGTTAATAGAATC
GAGTTAAAAGGTATTGATTTTAAAGATGATGGAAACATTCTTGGACACAAATTGGAATACAACTATAACG
AGCACTTGGTGTACATCATGGCAGACAAACAAAAGAATGGTACCAAAGCTATCTTTCAAGTTCACCACAA
CATTGAAGATGGAGGCGTTCAACTAGCAGACCATTATCAACAAAATACTCCAATTGGCGATGGCCCTGTC
CTTTTACCAGACAACCATTACCTGCACACACAATCTGCCCTTTCGAAAGATCCCAACGAAAAGAGAGACC
ACATGGTCCTTCTTGAGTTTGTAACAGCTGCTGGGATTACACATGGCATGGATGAACTATACAAAAAGGA
CGAGCTGTAA
